Addgene plasmid #91505: pHH0103_ZDHHC6-1/1
Purpose: Protein expression and purification of human SH3 domain construct ZDHHC6-1/1
Depositing lab: Sachdev Sidhu. Depositing organization: University of Toronto. Publication: Comprehensive Analysis of the Human SH3 Domain Family Reveals a Wide Variety of Non-canonical Specificities. Teyra J, Huang H, Jain S, Guan X, Dong A, Liu Y, Tempel W, Min J, Tong Y, Kim PM, Bader GD, Sidhu SS. Structure. 2017 Oct 3;25(10):1598-1610.e3. doi: 10.1016/j.str.2017.07.017. Epub 2017 Sep 7. PubMed 28890361.
Backbone
  Vector backbone: pHH0103
  Vector type: Bacterial Expression
Growth in bacteria
  Bacterial resistance: Ampicillin, 100 μg/mL
  Growth temperature: 37°C
  Growth strain: DH5alpha
  Copy number: Low Copy
Gene/Insert
  Gene/Insert name: ZDHHC6-1/1
  Species: H. sapiens (human)
  Insert size (bp): 299
  Entrez Gene: ZDHHC6 (a.k.a. DHHC-6, DHHC6, ZNF376)
  Cloning method: Restriction Enzyme; 5′ cloning site Sfi1 (unknown if destroyed); 3′ cloning site Not1 (unknown if destroyed)
Terms and licenses: Academic/Nonprofit Terms; Industry Terms: Not Available to Industry
How to cite: pHH0103_ZDHHC6-1/1 was a gift from Sachdev Sidhu (Addgene plasmid # 91505 ; http://n2t.net/addgene:91505 ; RRID:Addgene_91505)
