[The description below was written by a language model from this plasmid's Addgene catalogue record and pLannotate feature annotations shown in this document.]
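Description:
pHH0103_ZDHHC6-1/1 is a bacterial expression plasmid of about 7 kb, built on the pHH0103 backbone, for producing and purifying the SH3 domain of human ZDHHC6, a DHHC-type zinc finger protein also known as DHHC6 or ZNF376. The "1/1" in the name presumably marks this as the only SH3 domain in the protein. It is maintained in E. coli through a ColE1/pBR322-type origin and selected with ampicillin via the TEM beta-lactamase gene (bla) and its own promoter. The catalogue lists it as low copy. The annotation also finds a bom mobility region, an f1 phage origin that interrupts the rop gene, and short remnants of the tetracycline resistance gene and its promoter, none of which appear to be intact functional markers.

Expression is driven by the strong hybrid tac promoter followed by a lac operator. The plasmid also carries lacI under the up-mutated lacIq promoter, so transcription stays repressed until it is induced with IPTG. The open reading frame begins with a 6xHis tag followed by Schistosoma japonicum glutathione S-transferase, and the ZDHHC6 fragment lies downstream of GST. The catalogue gives an insert of roughly 300 bp cloned between SfiI and NotI sites. The product should therefore be a His-GST-SH3 fusion that can be purified on either nickel or glutathione resin. A phage fd terminator sits immediately after the insert. Beyond it are two fragments of M13 gene III, which suggests the backbone derives from a phage-display phagemid; they lie after the terminator and are probably not part of the expressed protein. The plasmid belongs to a collection made for a family-wide survey of the binding specificities of human SH3 domains.
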