Features (pLannotate 1.2.2; 21 found; start..end, strand, type, name):
     56..133     +  promoter       lacIq promoter: lacI (mutant); In the lacIq allele, a single base change in the promoter boosts expression of the lacI gene about 10-fold.
    134..1216    +  CDS            lacI: lac repressor; lacI; The lac repressor binds to the lac operator to inhibit transcription in E. coli. This inhibition can be relieved by adding lactose or isopropyl-β-D-thiogalactopyranoside (IPTG).
   1229..1250    +  protein_bind   CAP binding site: CAP binding activates transcription in the presence of cAMP. E. coli catabolite activator protein
   1269..1286    +  promoter       tet promoter (fragment): E. coli promoter for tetracycline efflux protein gene
   1459..1487    +  promoter       tac promoter: strong E. coli promoter; hybrid between the trp and lac UV5 promoters
   1495..1511    +  protein_bind   lac operator: The lac repressor binds to the lac operator to inhibit transcription in E. coli. This inhibition can be relieved by adding lactose or isopropyl-β-D-thiogalactopyranoside (IPTG). lac repressor encoded by lacI
   1596..1613    +  CDS            6xHis: 6xHis affinity tag
   1629..2282    +  CDS            GST26_SCHJA: Experimental evidence at protein level: Swiss-Prot protein existence level 1. GST isoenzymes appear to play a central role in the parasite detoxification system. Other functions are also suspected including a role in increasing the solubility of haematin in the parasite gut. From Schistosoma japonicum (Blood fluke).
   2382..2636    +  CDS            ZDHHC6 (fragment): ZDHC6_HUMAN - Also known as ZNF376 From Homo sapiens (Human).
   2643..2690    +  terminator     fd terminator (sequence withheld): central terminator from bacteriophage fd (Otsuka and Kunisawa, 1982)
   2695..2907    +  CDS            M13 gene III (fragment) (sequence partly withheld): pIII; III; minor coat protein
   2922..3392    +  CDS            M13 gene III (fragment) (sequence partly withheld): pIII; III; minor coat protein
   3414..3484    +  CDS            TcR (fragment): tetracycline efflux protein; tet; confers resistance to tetracycline
   3726..4106    -  CDS            YPB1_ECOLX: Protein predicted: Swiss-Prot protein existence level 4. From Escherichia coli.
   4123..4274    +  CDS            rop (fragment): Rop protein, which maintains plasmids at low copy number; rop
   4310..4738    -  rep_origin     f1 ori (sequence partly withheld): f1 bacteriophage origin of replication; arrow indicates direction of (+) strand synthesis
   4747..4786    +  CDS            rop (fragment): Rop protein, which maintains plasmids at low copy number; rop
   4888..5028    +  misc_feature   bom: basis of mobility region from pBR322
   5214..5801    -  rep_origin     ori: high-copy-number ColE1/pMB1/pBR322/pUC origin of replication
   5975..6832    -  CDS            bla: BLAT_ECOLX - Experimental evidence at protein level: Swiss-Prot protein existence level 1. TEM-type are the most prevalent beta-lactamases in enterobacteria; they hydrolyze the beta-lactam bond in susceptible beta-lactam antibiotics, thus conferring resistance to penicillins and cephalosporins. TEM-3 and TEM-4 are capable of hydrolyzing cefotaxime and ceftazidime. TEM-5 is capable of hydrolyzing ceftazidime. TEM-6 is capable of hydrolyzing ceftazidime and aztreonam. TEM-8/CAZ-2, TEM- 16/CAZ-7 and TEM-24/CAZ-6 are markedly active against ceftazidime. IRT- 4 shows resistance to beta-lactamase in
   6833..6937    -  promoter       AmpR promoter: bla
>Addgene plasmid #91505 | pHH0103_ZDHHC6-1/1 | addgene full sequence | sequence record 192404 | Addgene NGS Result
CATTAACCTATAAAAATAGGCGTATCACGAGGCCCTTTCGTCTTCAAGAATTCCCGACACCATCGAATGG
TGCAAAACCTTTCGCGGTATGGCATGATAGCGCCCGGAAGAGAGTCAATTCAGGGTGGTGAATGTGAAAC
CAGTAACGTTATACGATGTCGCAGAGTATGCCGGTGTCTCTTATCAGACCGTTTCCCGCGTGGTGAACCA
GGCCAGCCACGTTTCTGCGAAAACGCGGGAAAAAGTGGAAGCGGCGATGGCGGAGCTGAATTACATTCCC
AACCGCGTGGCACAACAACTGGCGGGCAAACAGTCGTTGCTGATTGGCGTTGCCACCTCCAGTCTGGCCC
TGCACGCGCCGTCGCAAATTGTCGCGGCGATTAAATCTCGCGCCGATCAACTGGGTGCCAGCGTGGTGGT
GTCGATGGTAGAACGAAGCGGCGTCGAAGCCTGTAAAGCGGCGGTGCACAATCTTCTCGCGCAACGCGTC
AGTGGGCTGATCATTAACTATCCGCTGGATGACCAGGATGCCATTGCTGTGGAAGCTGCCTGCACTAATG
TTCCGGCGTTATTTCTTGATGTCTCTGACCAGACACCCATCAACAGTATTATTTTCTCCCATGAAGACGG
TACGCGACTGGGCGTGGAGCATCTGGTCGCATTGGGTCACCAGCAAATCGCGCTGTTAGCGGGCCCATTA
AGTTCTGTCTCGGCGCGTCTGCGTCTGGCTGGCTGGCATAAATATCTCACTCGCAATCAAATTCAGCCGA
TAGCGGAACGGGAAGGCGACTGGAGTGCCATGTCCGGTTTTCAACAAACCATGCAAATGCTGAATGAGGG
CATCGTTCCCACTGCGATGCTGGTTGCCAACGATCAGATGGCGCTGGGCGCAATGCGCGCCATTACCGAG
TCCGGGCTGCGCGTTGGTGCGGATATCTCGGTAGTGGGATACGACGATACCGAAGACAGCTCATGTTATA
TCCCGCCGTTAACCACCATCAAACAGGATTTTCGCCTGCTGGGGCAAACCAGCGTGGACCGCTTGCTGCA
ACTCTCTCAGGGCCAGGCGGTGAAGGGCAATCAGCTGTTGCCCGTCTCACTGGTGAAAAGAAAAACCACC
CTGGCGCCCAATACGCAAACCGCCTCTCCCCGCGCGTTGGCCGATTCATTAATGCAGCTGGCACGACAGG
TTTCCCGACTGGAAAGCGGGCAGTGAGCGCAACGCAATTAATGTAAGTTAGCTCACTCATTAGGCACAAT
TCTCATGTTTGACAGCTTATCATCGACTGCACGGTGCACCAATGCTTCTGGCGTCAGGCAGCCATCGGAA
GCTGTGGTATGGCTGTGCAGGTCGTAAATCACTGCATAATTCGTGTCGCTCAAGGCGCACTCCCGTTCTG
GATAATGTTTTTTGCGCCGACATCATAACGGTTCTGGCAAATATTCTGAAATGAGCTGTTGACAATTAAT
CATCGGCTCGTATAATGTGTGGAATTGTGAGCGGATAACAATTTCACACAGGAAACAGCCAGTCCGTTTA
GGTGTTTTCACGAGCACTTCACCAACAAGGACCATAGATTATGAAAATCGAAGAACACCATCACCATCAC
CATTCCAGCGGTAAGCTTATGTCCCCTATACTAGGTTATTGGAAAATTAAGGGCCTTGTGCAACCCACTC
GACTTCTTTTGGAATATCTTGAAGAAAAATATGAAGAGCATTTGTATGAGCGCGATGAAGGTGATAAATG
GCGAAACAAAAAGTTTGAATTGGGTTTGGAGTTTCCCAATCTTCCTTATTATATTGATGGTGATGTTAAA
TTAACACAGTCTATGGCCATCATACGTTATATAGCTGACAAGCACAACATGTTGGGTGGTTGTCCAAAAG
AGCGTGCAGAGATTTCAATGCTTGAAGGAGCGGTTTTGGATATTAGATACGGTGTTTCGAGAATTGCATA
TAGTAAAGACTTTGAAACTCTCAAAGTTGATTTTCTTAGCAAGCTACCTGAAATGCTGAAAATGTTCGAA
GATCGTTTATGTCATAAAACATATTTAAATGGTGATCATGTAACCCATCCTGACTTCATGTTGTATGACG
CTCTTGATGTTGTTTTATACATGGACCCAATGTGCCTGGATGCGTTCCCAAAATTAGTTTGTTTTAAAAA
ACGTATTGAAGCTATCCCACAAATTGATAAGTACTTGAAATCCAGCAAGTATATAGCATGGCCTTTGCAG
GGCTGGCAAGCCACGTTTGGTGGTGGCGACCATCCTCCAAAATCGGATCTGGAAGTTCTGTTCCAGGGGC
CCCTGTCCAGCGGTCTGGTTCCGCGTGGTTCCGGTACCGCGGCCCAGCCGGCCATGGCCCAGGGCGCGCT
GGTCCGTTACAAAGTCATTGAAGATTACTCCGGTGCATGTTGTCCACTGAACAAAGGTATCAAAACCTTC
TTTACCTCCCCGTGTACTGAAGAACCACGTATTCAGCTGCAAAAAGGTGAATTTATCCTGGCAACCCGTG
GTCTGCGTTATTGGCTGTATGGTGACAAAATCCTGGATGATTCCTTCATTGAAGGTGTTAGCCGTATTCG
TGGTTGGTTTCCGCGTAAATGCGTTGAAAAATGCCCGGCGGCCGCATA
[142 nt withheld, positions 2639-2780]
C
[98 nt withheld, positions 2782-2879]
AGTTTGTACTGGTGACGAAACTCAGTGTCTAGCTAGAGTGGC
[149 nt withheld, positions 2922-3070]
T
[41 nt withheld, positions 3072-3112]
T
[62 nt withheld, positions 3114-3175]
A
[35 nt withheld, positions 3177-3211]
CCTCCCTCAATCGGTTGAATGTCGCCCTTTTGTCTTTGGCGCTGGTAAACCATATGAA
[86 nt withheld, positions 3270-3355]
T
[54 nt withheld, positions 3357-3410]
CTAGCGCCGCCCTATACCTTGTCTGCCTCCCCGCGTTGCGTCGCGGTGCATGGAGCCGGGCCACCTCGAC
CTGAATGGAAGCCGGCGGCACCTCGCTAACGGATTCACCACTCCAAGAATTGGAGCCAATCAATTCTTGC
GGAGAACTGTGAATGCGCAAACCAACCCTTGGCAGAACATATCCATCGCGTCCGCCATCTCCAGCAGCCG
CACGCGGCGCATCTCGGGCAGCGTTGGGTCCTGGCCACGGGTGCGCATGATCGTGCTCCTGTCGTTGAGG
ACCCGGCTAGGCTGGCGGGGTTGCCTTACTGGTTAGCAGAATGAATCACCGATACGCGAGCGAACGTGAA
GCGACTGCTGCTGCAAAACGTCTGCGACCTGAGCAACAACATGAATGGTCTTCGGTTTCCGTGTTTCGTA
AAGTCTGGAAACGCGGAAGTCAGCGCCCTGCACCATTATGTTCCGGATCTGCATCGCAGGATGCTGCTGG
CTACCCTGTGGAACACCTACATCTGTATTAACGAAGCGCTGGCATTGACCCTGAGTGATTTTTCTCTGGT
CCCGCCGCATCCATACCGCCAGTTGTTTACCCTCACAACGTTCCAGTAACCGGGCATGTTCATCATCAGT
AACCCGTATCGTGAGCATCCTCTCTCGTTTCATCGGTATCATTACCCCCATGAACAGAAATCCCCCTTAC
ACGGAGGCATCAGTGACCAAACAGGAAAAAACCGCCCTTAACATGGCCCGCTTTATCAGAAGCCAGACAT
TAACGCTTCTGGAGAAACTCAACGAGCTGGACGCGGATGAACAGGCAGACATCTGTGAATCGCTTCACGA
CCACGCTGATGAGCTTTACCGCAGGATCCGCGAAATTGTAAGCGTTAATATTTTGTTAAAATTCGCGTTA
AATTTTTGTTAAATCAGCTCATTTTTTAACCAATAGGCCGAAATCGGCAAAATCCCTTATAAATCAAAAG
AATAGACCGAGATAGGGT
[37 nt withheld, positions 4409-4445]
AAAGAACGTGGACTCCAACGTCAAAGG
[49 nt withheld, positions 4473-4521]
T
[91 nt withheld, positions 4523-4613]
G
[124 nt withheld, positions 4615-4738]
CGCGGATCCTGCCTCGCGCGTTTCGGTGATGACGGTGAAAACCTCTGACACATGCAGCTCCCGGAGACGG
TCACAGCTTGTCTGTAAGCGGATGCCGGGAGCAGACAAGCCCGTCAGGGCGCGTCAGCGGGTGTTGGCGG
GTGTCGGGGCGCAGCCATGACCCAGTCACGTAGCGATAGCGGAGTGTATACTGGCTTAACTATGCGGCAT
CAGAGCAGATTGTACTGAGAGTGCACCATATGCGGTGTGAAATACCGCACAGATGCGTAAGGAGAAAATA
CCGCATCAGGCGCTCTTCCGCTTCCTCGCTCACTGACTCGCTGCGCTCGGTCGTTCGGCTGCGGCGAGCG
GTATCAGCTCACTCAAAGGCGGTAATACGGTTATCCACAGAATCAGGGGATAACGCAGGAAAGAACATGT
GAGCAAAAGGCCAGCAAAAGGCCAGGAACCGTAAAAAGGCCGCGTTGCTGGCGTTTTTCCATAGGCTCCG
CCCCCCTGACGAGCATCACAAAAATCGACGCTCAAGTCAGAGGTGGCGAAACCCGACAGGACTATAAAGA
TACCAGGGTTTCCCCCTGGAAGCTCCCTCGTGCGCTCTCCTGTTCCGACCCTGCCGCTTACCGGATACCT
GTCCGCCTTTCTCCCTTCGGGAAGCGTGGCGCTTTCTCATAGCTCACGCTGTAGGTATCTCAGTTCGGTG
TAGGTCGTTCGCTCCAAGCTGGGCTGTGTGCACGAACCCCCCGTTCAGCCCGACCGCTGCGCCTTATCCG
GTAACTATCGTCTTGAGTCCAACCCGGTAAGACACGACTTATCGCCACTGGCAGCAGCCACTGGTAACAG
GATTAGCAGAGCGAGGTATGTAGGCGGTGCTACAGAGTTCTTGAAGTGGTGGCCTAACTACGGCTACACT
AGAAGGACAGTATTTGGTATCTGCGCTCTGCTGAAGCCAGTTACCTTCGGAAAAAGAGTTGGTAGCTCTT
GATCCGGCAAACAAACCACCGCTGGTAGCGGTGGTTTTTTTGTTTGCAAGCAGCAGATTACGCGCAGAAA
AAAAGGATCTCAAGAAGATCCTTTGATCTTTTCTACGGGGTCTGACGCTCAGTGGAACGAAAACTCACGT
TAAGGGATTTTGGTCATGAGATTATCAAAAAGGATCTTCACCTAGATCCTTTTAAATTAAAAATGAAGTT
TTAAATCAATCTAAAGTATATATGAGTAAACTTGGTCTGACAGTTACCAATGCTTAATCAGTGAGGCACC
TATCTCAGCGATCTGTCTATTTCGTTCATCCATAGTTGCCTGACTCCCCGTCGTGTAGATAACTACGATA
CGGGAGGGCTTACCATCTGGCCCCAGTGCTGCAATGATACCGCGAGACCCACGCTCACCGGCTCCAGATT
TATCAGCAATAAACCAGCCAGCCGGAAGGGCCGAGCGCAGAAGTGGTCCTGCAACTTTATCCGCCTCCAT
CCAGTCTATTAATTGTTGCCGGGAAGCTAGAGTAAGTAGTTCGCCAGTTAATAGTTTGCGCAACGTTGTT
GCCATTGCTGCAGGCATCGTGGTGTCACGCTCGTCGTTTGGTATGGCTTCATTCAGCTCCGGTTCCCAAC
GATCAAGGCGAGTTACATGATCCCCCATATTGTGCAAAAAAGCGGTTAGCTCCTTCGGTCCTCCGATCGT
TGTCAGAAGTAAGTTGGCCGCAGTGTTATCACTCATGGTTATGGCAGCACTGCATAATTCTCTTACTGTC
ATGCCATCCGTAAGATGCTTTTCTGTGACTGGTGAGTACTCAACCAAGTCATTCTGAGAATAGTGTATGC
GGCGACCGAGTTGCTCTTGCCCGGCGTCAACACGGGATAATACCGCGCCACATAGCAGAACTTTAAAAGT
GCTCATCATTGGAAAACGTTCTTCGGGGCGAAAACTCTCAAGGATCTTACCGCTGTTGAGATCCAGTTCG
ATGTAACCCACTCGTGCACCCAACTGATCTTCAGCATCTTTTACTTTCACCAGCGTTTCTGGGTGAGCAA
AAACAGGAAGGCAAAATGCCGCAAAAAAGGGAATAAGGGCGACACGGAAATGTTGAATACTCATACTCTT
CCTTTTTCAATATTATTGAAGCATTTATCAGGGTTATTGTCTCATGAGCGGATACATATTTGAATGTATT
TAGAAAAATAAACAAATAGGGGTTCCGCGCACATTTCCCCGAAAAGTGCCACCTGACGTCTAAGAAACCA
TTATTATCATGA
