>Addgene plasmid #91505 | pHH0103_ZDHHC6-1/1 | depositor partial sequence | sequence record 175993 | insert sequence
GGTACCGAATTCGGATCCGCGCGCTGGTCCGTTACAAAGTCATTGAAGATTACTCCGGTGCATGTTGTCC
ACTGAACAAAGGTATCAAAACCTTCTTTACCTCCCCGTGTACTGAAGAACCACGTATTCAGCTGCAAAAA
GGTGAATTTATCCTGGCAACCCGTGGTCTGCGTTATTGGCTGTATGGTGACAAAATCCTGGATGATTCCT
TCATTGAAGGTGTTAGCCGTATTCGTGGTTGGTTTCCGCGTAAATGCGTTGAAAAATGCCCGGCGGCCGC
TAGCTAAGTCGACGAGCTC
